Addgene plasmid #210185: pRH3217
Purpose: Protein quality control substrate and associated control YIp ADE2-LEU2 pTDH3::lys1-W151M-GFP::tADH1
Depositing lab: Randy Hampton. Depositing organization: University of California, San Diego (UCSD). Publication: Exploring the "misfolding problem" by systematic discovery and analysis of functional-but-degraded proteins. Flagg MP, Lam B, Lam DK, Le TM, Kao A, Slaiwa YI, Hampton RY. Mol Biol Cell. 2023 Dec 1;34(13):ar125. doi: 10.1091/mbc.E23-06-0248. Epub 2023 Sep 20. PubMed 37729018.
Backbone
  Vector backbone: pRH3022
  Vector type: Yeast Expression
Growth in bacteria
  Bacterial resistance: Ampicillin, 100 μg/mL
  Growth temperature: 37°C
  Growth strain: DH5alpha
  Copy number: High Copy
Gene/Insert
  Gene/Insert name: YIp ADE2-LEU2 pTDH3::lys1-W151M-GFP::tADH1
  Species: S. cerevisiae (budding yeast)
  Mutation: W151M
  Entrez Gene: LYS1 (a.k.a. YIR034C)
  Cloning method: Gibson Cloning
Terms and licenses: Academic/Nonprofit Terms; Industry Terms: Not Available to Industry
How to cite: pRH3217 was a gift from Randy Hampton (Addgene plasmid # 210185 ; http://n2t.net/addgene:210185 ; RRID:Addgene_210185)
