[The description below was written by a language model from this plasmid's Addgene catalogue record and pLannotate feature annotations shown in this document.]
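Description:
pRH3217 is a yeast integrating plasmid (YIp) of about 10.3 kb, built on the pRH3022 backbone by Gibson cloning, for expression of a mutant Lys1-GFP fusion in Saccharomyces cerevisiae. No yeast replication origin (2μ or CEN/ARS) appears in the feature table, which fits the YIp designation: stable maintenance in yeast depends on integration into the genome. The plasmid carries both ADE2 and LEU2 with their native promoters. These can serve as auxotrophic markers and as homology for targeting, although the record does not state which locus is used or how the plasmid is linearised. In E. coli it is propagated through a high-copy ColE1/pUC-type origin with ampicillin selection (AmpR). Remnants of a pBluescript-type scaffold are also present, including an f1 origin, lacZα and lac regulatory fragments, T3 and T7 promoters, and partial bom and rop sequences.

The expression cassette places the strong constitutive TDH3 (GAP) promoter upstream of the LYS1 coding sequence carrying the W151M substitution, followed by GFP and the ADH1 terminator. LYS1 encodes saccharopine dehydrogenase, which catalyses the final step of lysine biosynthesis in the α-aminoadipate pathway. According to the record, the construct belongs to a set of protein quality control substrates and associated controls from a study of functional-but-degraded proteins. The entry does not spell out whether this variant is the degraded substrate or the control. The GFP tag offers a fluorescent measure of steady-state protein level, which would allow stability and degradation of the Lys1 variant to be followed in different yeast genetic backgrounds.
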