Features (pLannotate 1.2.2; 25 found; start..end, strand, type, name):
     22..665     +  promoter       GAP promoter: S. cerevisiae TDH3; promoter for glyceraldehyde-3-phosphate dehydrogenase
    671..715     +  misc_feature   MCS (fragment): pBluescript multiple cloning site
    717..1835    +  CDS            LYS1: LYS1_YEAST - Experimental evidence at protein level: Swiss-Prot protein existence level 1. Catalyzes the NAD(+)-dependent cleavage of saccharopine to L- lysine and 2-oxoglutarate, the final step in the alpha-aminoadipate (AAA) pathway for lysine biosynthesis. From Saccharomyces cerevisiae (strain ATCC 204508 / S288c) (Baker's yeast).
   1863..2576    +  CDS            GFP: Aequoria victoria green fluorescent protein
   2597..2784    +  terminator     ADH1 terminator: S. cerevisiae ADH1; transcription terminator for the S. cerevisiae alcohol dehydrogenase 1 (ADH1) gene
   2789..2807    -  promoter       T7 promoter: promoter for bacteriophage T7 RNA polymerase
   2815..2970    +  CDS            lacZα (fragment): LacZα fragment of β-galactosidase; lacZ fragment
   2974..3402    +  rep_origin     f1 ori (sequence partly withheld): f1 bacteriophage origin of replication; arrow indicates direction of (+) strand synthesis
   3430..3481    -  misc_feature   bom (fragment): basis of mobility region from pBR322
   3637..5349    -  CDS            ADE2: PUR6_YEAST - Experimental evidence at protein level: Swiss-Prot protein existence level 1. From Saccharomyces cerevisiae (strain ATCC 204508 / S288c) (Baker's yeast).
   5350..5725    -  promoter       ADE2 promoter: S. cerevisiae ADE2
   5736..5849    +  rep_origin     f1 ori (fragment): f1 bacteriophage origin of replication; arrow indicates direction of (+) strand synthesis
   5850..5949    -  misc_feature   bom (fragment): basis of mobility region from pBR322
   6051..6086    -  CDS            rop (fragment): Rop protein, which maintains plasmids at low copy number; rop
   6399..7493    -  CDS            LEU2: 3-isopropylmalate dehydrogenase, required for leucine biosynthesis; S. cerevisiae LEU2; yeast auxotrophic marker
   7494..7901    -  promoter       LEU2 promoter: S. cerevisiae LEU2
   8069..8173    +  promoter       AmpR promoter: bla
   8174..9034    +  CDS            AmpR: β-lactamase; bla; confers resistance to ampicillin, carbenicillin, and related antibiotics
   9205..9793    +  rep_origin     ori: high-copy-number ColE1/pMB1/pBR322/pUC origin of replication
   9976..10068   +  CDS            lacI (fragment): lac repressor; lacI; The lac repressor binds to the lac operator to inhibit transcription in E. coli. This inhibition can be relieved by adding lactose or isopropyl-β-D-thiogalactopyranoside (IPTG).
  10081..10102   +  protein_bind   CAP binding site: CAP binding activates transcription in the presence of cAMP. E. coli catabolite activator protein
  10117..10147   +  promoter       lac promoter: promoter for the E. coli lac operon
  10155..10171   +  protein_bind   lac operator: The lac repressor binds to the lac operator to inhibit transcription in E. coli. This inhibition can be relieved by adding lactose or isopropyl-β-D-thiogalactopyranoside (IPTG). lac repressor encoded by lacI
  10216..10234   +  promoter       T3 promoter: promoter for bacteriophage T3 RNA polymerase
  10247..3       +  misc_feature   MCS (fragment) (across the origin): pBluescript multiple cloning site
>Addgene plasmid #210185 | pRH3217 | addgene full sequence | sequence record 416325 | Addgene NGS Result
GCTGCTTGGCGGTCGAGTTTATCATTATCAATACTGCCATTTCAAAGAATACGTAAATAATTAATAGTAG
TGATTTTCCTAACTTTATTTAGTCAAAAAATTAGCCTTTTAATTCTGCTGTAACCCGTACATGCCCAAAA
TAGGGGGCGGGTTACACAGAATATATAACATCGTAGGTGTCTGGGTGAACAGTTTATTCCTGGCATCCAC
TAAATATAATGGAGCCCGCTTTTTAAGCTGGCATCCAGAAAAAAAAAGAATCCCAGCACCAAAATATTGT
TTTCTTCACCAACCATCAGTTCATAGGTCCATTCTCTTAGCGCAACTACAGAGAACAGGGGCACAAACAG
GCAAAAAACGGGCACAACCTCAATGGAGTGATGCAACCTGCCTGGAGTAAATGATGACACAAGGCAATTG
ACCCACGCATGTATCTATCTCATTTTCTTACACCTTCTATTACCTTCTGCTCTCTCTGATTTGGAAAAAG
CTGAAAAAAAAGGTTGAAACCAGTTCCCTGAAATTATTCCCCTACTTGACTAATAAGTATATAAAGACGG
TAGGTATTGATTGTAATTCTGTAAATCTATTTCTTAAACTTCTTAAATTCTACTTTTATAGTTAGTCTTT
TTTTTAGTTTTAAAACACCAAGAACTTAGTTTCGACGGATCTGCAGGAATTCGATATCAAGCTTATCGAT
ACCGTCGACCTCGAGAATGGCTGCCGTCACATTACATCTAAGAGCTGAAACTAAACCCCTAGAGGCACGT
GCTGCCTTAACACCTACCACGGTTAAAAAACTGATAGCTAAGGGCTTCAAAATATATGTAGAGGACAGTC
CACAATCTACTTTCAATATTAACGAATATCGTCAAGCAGGTGCCATTATAGTGCCTGCAGGTTCATGGAA
AACCGCTCCACGCGACAGAATCATTATAGGTTTGAAGGAAATGCCTGAAACCGATACTTTCCCTCTAGTC
CACGAACACATCCAGTTTGCTCACTGCTACAAAGACCAAGCTGGGTGGCAAAATGTCCTTATGAGATTTA
TTAAGGGACACGGTACTCTATATGATTTGGAATTTTTGGAAAATGACCAAGGTAGAAGAGTTGCTGCCTT
TGGATTTTACGCTGGGTTCGCAGGTGCAGCCCTTGGTGTAAGAGACATGGCATTCAAGCAAACGCATTCT
GACGATGAAGACTTGCCTGCAGTGTCGCCTTACCCCAATGAAAAGGCATTGGTTAAAGATGTTACCAAAG
ATTATAAAGAAGCCTTAGCCACCGGAGCCAGAAAGCCAACCGTGTTAATCATTGGTGCGCTAGGAAGATG
TGGTTCCGGTGCCATCGATCTGTTGCACAAAGTTGGTATTCCAGATGCTAACATATTAAAATGGGATATC
AAAGAAACTTCCCGTGGTGGTCCCTTTGACGAAATTCCACAAGCTGATATTTTTATCAATTGTATATATC
TATCGAAGCCAATTGCTCCTTTCACTAACATGGAGAAACTGAATAATCCTAACAGAAGACTAAGGACCGT
GGTGGACGTATCAGCAGACACTACCAACCCTCACAACCCCATCCCAATATACACTGTGGCTACTGTGTTT
AACAAACCTACCGTTCTGGTACCTACCACTGCCGGGCCTAAATTATCTGTCATCTCTATTGATCACTTGC
CTTCTTTGCTGCCAAGAGAAGCTTCAGAATTTTTCTCTCATGATCTCTTACCATCTTTAGAGCTCCTACC
TCAAAGAAAAACTGCTCCTGTCTGGGTTAGAGCCAAGAAATTGTTCGATAGACATTGCGCTCGTGTTAAA
AGATCTTCAAGATTGGGTCGACGGATCCCCGGGTTAATTAACAGTAAAGGAGAAGAACTTTTCACTGGAG
TTGTCCCAATTCTTGTTGAATTAGATGGTGATGTTAATGGGCACAAATTTTCTGTCAGTGGAGAGGGTGA
AGGTGATGCAACATACGGAAAACTTACCCTTAAATTTATTTGCACTACTGGAAAACTACCTGTTCCATGG
CCAACACTTGTCACTACTTTCACTTATGGTGTTCAATGCTTTTCAAGATACCCAGATCATATGAAACGGC
ATGACTTTTTCAAGAGTGCCATGCCCGAAGGTTATGTACAGGAAAGAACTATATTTTTCAAAAATGACGG
GAACTACAAGACACGTGCTGAAGTCAAGTTTGAAGGTGATACCCTTGTTAATAGAATCGAGTTAAAAGGT
ATTGATTTTAAAGAAGATGGAAACATTCTTGGACACAAATTGGAATACAACTATAACTCACACAATGTAT
ACATCATGGCAGACAAACAAAAGAATGGAATCAAAGTTAACTTCAAAATTAGACACAACATTGAAGATGG
AAGCGTTCAACTAGCAGACCATTATCAACAAAATACTCCAATTGGCGATGGCCCTGTCCTTTTACCAGAC
AACCATTACCTGTCCACACAATCTGCCCTTTCGAAAGATCCCAACGAAAAGAGAGACCACATGGTCCTTC
TTGAGTTTGTAACAGCTGCTGGGATTACACATGGCATGGATGAACTATACAAATAGGGCGCGCCACTTCT
AAATAAGCGAATTTCTTATGATTTATGATTTTTATTATTAAATAAGTTATAAAAAAAATAAGTGTATACA
AATTTTAAAGTGACTCTTAGGTTTTAAAACGAAAATTCTTATTCTTGAGTAACTCTTTCCTGTAGGTCAG
GTTGCTTTCTCAGGTATAGTATGAGGTCGCTCTTATTGACCACACCTCTACCGGCAGCCCTATAGTGAGT
CGTATTACGCGCGCTCACTGGCCGTCGTTTTACAACGTCGTGACTGGGAAAACCCTGGCGTTACCCAACT
TAATCGCCTTGCAGCACATCCCCCTTTCGCCAGCTGGCGTAATAGCGAAGAGGCCCGCACCGATCGCCCT
TCCCAACAGTTGCGCAGCCTGAATGGCGAATGG
[124 nt withheld, positions 2974-3097]
C
[91 nt withheld, positions 3099-3189]
A
[49 nt withheld, positions 3191-3239]
CCTTTGACGTTGGAGTCCACGTTCTTT
[37 nt withheld, positions 3267-3303]
ACCCTATCTCGGTCTATTCTTTTGATTTATAAGGGATTTTGCCGATTTCGGCCTATTGGTTAAAAAATGA
GCTGATTTAACAAAAATTTAACGCGAATTTTAACAAAATATTAACGCTTACAATTTCCTGATGCGGTATT
TTCTCCTTACGCATCTGTGCGGTATTTCACACCGCATAGATCTTATGTATGAAATTCTTAAAAAAGGACA
CCTGTAAGCGTTGATTTCTATGTATGAAGTCCACATTTGATGTAATCATAACAAAGCCTAAAAAATAGGT
ATATCATTTTATAATTATTTGCTGTACAAGTATATCAATAAACTTATATATTACTTGTTTTCTAGATAAG
CTTCGTAACCGACAGTTTCTAACTTTTGTGCTTTGACAAGAACTTCTTCTTCTTGCTTTAATAAAAACTG
TTCCATTTTCGTTGTATAACTTGAATCATAAGCGCCAAGCAGTCTGACAGCCAACAGCGCAGCGTTCGTA
CTATTATTAATAGCGACGGTAGCTACTGGAACACCTCTAGGCATTTGCACAATTGAATGTAAAGAATCTA
CTCCATCTAGACAAGAACCTTTTACGGGCACACCGATGACAGGAAGTGGTGTCATTGCAGCCACCATACC
TGGCAAGTGAGCAGCCCCACCAGCTCCAGCGATAATTGTTTTAATTCCACGCTTGCTTGCGGAAATAGCA
TATGCTGACATCCTATGTGGAGTTCTATGAGCAGAGACTATTGTCACTTCAAATGGAACGCCAAAATCTT
TTAAAACCGCACATGCGGCAGACATTACCGGCAAGTCAGAGTCTGATCCCATGATGATTCCAACCAATGG
TTTGACCATTGCTTCCAAGTCCAACTTTTGAGCGACAGAGATTTTGATTGGAATATCAGTTCTACCTGTA
ATGTAGTTCAGCCTTTGTTCACATTCCGCCATACTGGAGGCAATAATATTTATGTGACCTACTTTTCTGT
TAGGTCTAGACTCTTTTCCATATAAGTACACTGAGGAACCTGGAGTCGCCAATGCTCTTTCGCAAGTTTC
TAGCTCTTTATCTTTTGTATGTTTGTCTCCAAGAACATTTAGCATAATGGCGTTCGTTGTAATGGTGGAG
AAAGATGTGAAATTCTTTGGCATTGGCAAATCCAATATTGATCTCAAATGAGCTTCAAATTGAGAAGTGA
CGCAAGCATCAATGGTATAATGTCCAGAGTTGTGAGGCCTTGGGGCAATTTCGTTAATAAGCAATTCCCC
TGTTTCTAAATAGAACATTTCCACACCAAATATACCACAACCGGGAAAAGATTTGATTGCATTTTCTGCC
AACAACTTCGCCTTAAGTTGAACGGAGTCCGGAACTCTAGCAGGCGCATAACATAAGTCACAAATATTGT
CCTTGTGGATAGTCTCTACAATTGGGTAAGAAAACACTAAACCGTTAACAGACCTCACAATCATGACTGC
TAATTCTTTAGTAAATGGTGCCCATTTTTCGGCGTACAAAGGACGATCCTTCAGTACTTCCAAAGCTTCC
GGAATCATTTCCTTATTCTTTACAACGAAGTTACCTCTTCCATCGTATGCCAAAGTCCTCGACTTCAAGA
CGAATGGAAAACCCAAATCTCTTCCAACATTCAATAGGGACGTCTCACTGGCTTGTTCCACAGGAACACT
TTGGGTAACTGCTATACCATTTTTGATTAAATGCTCTTTTTGAATATATTTGTCTTGTATCAATCTGATT
GTTTCTGGAGAAGGGTAAATTTTTAATTTGGGATGTTTTACTTGAAGATTCTTTAGTGTAGGAACATCAA
CATGCTCAATCTCAATCGTTAGCACATCACATTTTTCAGCTAGTTTTTCGATATCAAGAGGATTGGAAAA
GGAGCCATTAACGTGGTCATTGGAGTTGCTTATTTGTTTGGCAGGAGAATTTTCAGCATCTAGTATTACC
GTCTTAATGTTGAGCCTGTTTGCTGCCTCAACAATCATACGTCCCAATTGTCCCCCTCCTAATATACCAA
CTGTTCTAGAATCCATACTTGATTGTTTTGTCCGATTTTCTTGTTTTTCTTGATTGTTATAGTAGGATGT
ACTTAGAAGAGAGATCCAACGATTTTACGCACCAATTTATACATGAAATGCTCCATAATATTGTCCATTT
AGTTCTTAATAAAAGGTCAGCAAGAGTCAATCACTTAGTATTACCCGGTTCGTAGCCATGCAACAAGAGT
CATTTGTCAGCATAGCTGTAATAATCAATCATGACGTAAGAAATGTATCATAATTAAAAGTTGTTAAAGA
TGTCAGTGTTATGTTGGTGTTACAAAATTCTCGGCTTCTCACTAATATTTAATATCTCTTAAATTTTATC
TGTCTTTGATTCTTTTAAGAAAAGTTATGTATTATTCAAGAATTAATTCAGATCTATTCTTTTGATTTAT
AAGGGATTTTGCCGATTTCGGCCTATTGGTTAAAAAATGAGCTGATTTAACAAAAATTTAACGCGAATTT
TAACAAAATATTAACGCTTACAATTTCCTGATGCGGTATTTTCTCCTTACGCATCTGTGCGGTATTTCAC
ACCGCATATGGTGCACTCTCAGTACAATCTGCTCTGATGCCGCATAGTTAAGCCAGCCCCGACACCCGCC
AACACCCGCTGACGCGCCCTGACGGGCTTGTCTGCTCCCGGCATCCGCTTACAGACAAGCTGTGACCGTC
TCCGGGAGCTGCATGTGTCAGAGGTTTTCACCGTCATCACCGAAACGCGCGAGACGAAAGGGCCTCGTGA
TACGCCTATTTTTATAGGTTAATGTCATGATCTTTTTGTGTGGTGCCCTCCTCCTTGTCAATATTAATGT
TAAAGTGCAATTCTTTTTCCTTATCACGTTGAGCCATTAGTATCAATTTGCTTACCTGTATTCCTTTACA
TCCTCCTTTTTCTCCTTCTTGATAAATGTATGTAGATTGCGTATATAGTTTCGTCTACCCTATGAACATA
TTCCATTTTGTAATTTCGTGTCGTTTCTATTATGAATTTCATTTATAAAGTTTATGTACAAATATCATAA
AAAAAGAGAATCTTTTTAAGCAAGGATTTTCTTAACTTCTTCGGCGACAGCATCACCGACTTCGGTGGTA
CTGTTGGAACCACCTAAATCACCAGTTCTGATACCTGCATCCAAAACCTTTTTAACTGCATCTTCAATGG
CCTTACCTTCTTCAGGCAAGTTCAATGACAATTTCAACATCATTGCAGCAGACAAGATAGTGGCGATAGG
GTTGACCTTATTCTTTGGCAAATCTGGAGCAGAACCGTGGCATGGTTCGTACAAACCAAATGCGGTGTTC
TTGTCTGGCAAAGAGGCCAAGGACGCAGATGGCAACAAACCCAAGGAACCTGGGATAACGGAGGCTTCAT
CGGAGATGATATCACCAAACATGTTGCTGGTGATTATAATACCATTTAGGTGGGTTGGGTTCTTAACTAG
GATCATGGCGGCAGAATCAATCAATTGATGTTGAACCTTCAATGTAGGGAATTCGTTCTTGATGGTTTCC
TCCACAGTTTTTCTCCATAATCTTGAAGAGGCCAAAACATTAGCTTTATCCAAGGACCAAATAGGCAATG
GTGGCTCATGTTGTAGGGCCATGAAAGCGGCCATTCTTGTGATTCTTTGCACTTCTGGAACGGTGTATTG
TTCACTATCCCAAGCGACACCATCACCATCGTCTTCCTTTCTCTTACCAAAGTAAATACCTCCCACTAAT
TCTCTGACAACAACGAAGTCAGTACCTTTAGCAAATTGTGGCTTGATTGGAGATAAGTCTAAAAGAGAGT
CGGATGCAAAGTTACATGGTCTTAAGTTGGCGTACAATTGAAGTTCTTTACGGATTTTTAGTAAACCTTG
TTCAGGTCTAACACTACCGGTACCCCATTTAGGACCACCCACAGCACCTAACAAAACGGCATCAGCCTTC
TTGGAGGCTTCCAGCGCCTCATCTGGAAGTGGAACACCTGTAGCATCGATAGCAGCACCACCAATTAAAT
GATTTTCGAAATCGAACTTGACATTGGAACGAACATCAGAAATAGCTTTAAGAACCTTAATGGCTTCGGC
TGTGATTTCTTGACCAACGTGGTCACCTGGCAAAACGACGATCTTCTTAGGGGCAGACATTAGAATGGTA
TATCCTTGAAATATATATATATATATTGCTGAAATGTAAAAGGTAAGAAAAGTTAGAAAGTAAGACGATT
GCTAACCACCTATTGGAAAAAACAATAGGTCCTTAAATAATATTGTCAACTTCAAGTATTGTGATGCAAG
CATTTAGTCATGAACGCTTCTCTATTCTATATGAAAAGCCGGTTCCGGCGCTCTCACCTTTCCTTTTTCT
CCCAATTTTTCAGTTGAAAAAGGTATATGCGTCAGGCGACCTCTGAAATTAACAAAAAATTTCCAGTCAT
CGAATTTGATTCTGTGCGATAGCGCCCCTGTGTGTTCTCGTTATGTTGAGGAAAAAAATAATGGTTGCTA
AGAGATTCGAACTCTTGCATCTTACGATACCTGAGTATTCCCACAGTTAACTGCGGTCAAGATATTTCTT
GAATCAGGCGCCTTAGACCGCTCGGCCAAACAACCAATTACTTGTTGAGAAATAGAGTATAATTATCCTA
TAAATATAACGTTTTTGAACACACATGAACAAGGAAGTACAGGAGACGTCAGGTGGCACTTTTCGGGGAA
ATGTGCGCGGAACCCCTATTTGTTTATTTTTCTAAATACATTCAAATATGTATCCGCTCATGAGACAATA
ACCCTGATAAATGCTTCAATAATATTGAAAAAGGAAGAGTATGAGTATTCAACATTTCCGTGTCGCCCTT
ATTCCCTTTTTTGCGGCATTTTGCCTTCCTGTTTTTGCTCACCCAGAAACGCTGGTGAAAGTAAAAGATG
CTGAAGATCAGTTGGGTGCACGAGTGGGTTACATCGAACTGGATCTCAACAGCGGTAAGATCCTTGAGAG
TTTTCGCCCCGAAGAACGTTTTCCAATGATGAGCACTTTTAAAGTTCTGCTATGTGGCGCGGTATTATCC
CGTATTGACGCCGGGCAAGAGCAACTCGGTCGCCGCATACACTATTCTCAGAATGACTTGGTTGAGTACT
CACCAGTCACAGAAAAGCATCTTACGGATGGCATGACAGTAAGAGAATTATGCAGTGCTGCCATAACCAT
GAGTGATAACACTGCGGCCAACTTACTTCTGACAACGATCGGAGGACCGAAGGAGCTAACCGCTTTTTTG
CACAACATGGGGGATCATGTAACTCGCCTTGATCGTTGGGAACCGGAGCTGAATGAAGCCATACCAAACG
ACGAGCGTGACACCACGATGCCTGTAGCAATGGCAACAACGTTGCGCAAACTATTAACTGGCGAACTACT
TACTCTAGCTTCCCGGCAACAATTAATAGACTGGATGGAGGCGGATAAAGTTGCAGGACCACTTCTGCGC
TCGGCCCTTCCGGCTGGCTGGTTTATTGCTGATAAATCTGGAGCCGGTGAGCGTGGGTCTCGCGGTATCA
TTGCAGCACTGGGGCCAGATGGTAAGCCCTCCCGTATCGTAGTTATCTACACGACGGGGAGTCAGGCAAC
TATGGATGAACGAAATAGACAGATCGCTGAGATAGGTGCCTCACTGATTAAGCATTGGTAACTGTCAGAC
CAAGTTTACTCATATATACTTTAGATTGATTTAAAACTTCATTTTTAATTTAAAAGGATCTAGGTGAAGA
TCCTTTTTGATAATCTCATGACCAAAATCCCTTAACGTGAGTTTTCGTTCCACTGAGCGTCAGACCCCGT
AGAAAAGATCAAAGGATCTTCTTGAGATCCTTTTTTTCTGCGCGTAATCTGCTGCTTGCAAACAAAAAAA
CCACCGCTACCAGCGGTGGTTTGTTTGCCGGATCAAGAGCTACCAACTCTTTTTCCGAAGGTAACTGGCT
TCAGCAGAGCGCAGATACCAAATACTGTTCTTCTAGTGTAGCCGTAGTTAGGCCACCACTTCAAGAACTC
TGTAGCACCGCCTACATACCTCGCTCTGCTAATCCTGTTACCAGTGGCTGCTGCCAGTGGCGATAAGTCG
TGTCTTACCGGGTTGGACTCAAGACGATAGTTACCGGATAAGGCGCAGCGGTCGGGCTGAACGGGGGGTT
CGTGCACACAGCCCAGCTTGGAGCGAACGACCTACACCGAACTGAGATACCTACAGCGTGAGCTATGAGA
AAGCGCCACGCTTCCCGAAGGGAGAAAGGCGGACAGGTATCCGGTAAGCGGCAGGGTCGGAACAGGAGAG
CGCACGAGGGAGCTTCCAGGGGGAAACGCCTGGTATCTTTATAGTCCTGTCGGGTTTCGCCACCTCTGAC
TTGAGCGTCGATTTTTGTGATGCTCGTCAGGGGGGCGGAGCCTATGGAAAAACGCCAGCAACGCGGCCTT
TTTACGGTTCCTGGCCTTTTGCTGGCCTTTTGCTCACATGTTCTTTCCTGCGTTATCCCCTGATTCTGTG
GATAACCGTATTACCGCCTTTGAGTGAGCTGATACCGCTCGCCGCAGCCGAACGACCGAGCGCAGCGAGT
CAGTGAGCGAGGAAGCGGAAGAGCGCCCAATACGCAAACCGCCTCTCCCCGCGCGTTGGCCGATTCATTA
ATGCAGCTGGCACGACAGGTTTCCCGACTGGAAAGCGGGCAGTGAGCGCAACGCAATTAATGTGAGTTAG
CTCACTCATTAGGCACCCCAGGCTTTACACTTTATGCTTCCGGCTCGTATGTTGTGTGGAATTGTGAGCG
GATAACAATTTCACACAGGAAACAGCTATGACCATGATTACGCCAAGCGCGCAATTAACCCTCACTAAAG
GGAACAAAAGCTGGAGCTCCACCGCGGTGGCGGCC
